>Addgene plasmid #215820 | SpCas9-CBE6b | addgene full sequence | sequence record 424802 | Addgene NGS Result
TAGTTATTAATAGTAATCAATTACGGGGTCATTAGTTCATAGCCCATATATGGAGTTCCGCGTTACATAA
CTTACGGTAAATGGCCCGCCTGGCTGACCGCCCAACGACCCCCGCCCATTGACGTCAATAATGACGTATG
TTCCCATAGTAACGCCAATAGGGACTTTCCATTGACGTCAATGGGTGGAGTATTTACGGTAAACTGCCCA
CTTGGCAGTACATCAAGTGTATCATATGCCAAGTACGCCCCCTATTGACGTCAATGACGGTAAATGGCCC
GCCTGGCATTATGCCCAGTACATGACCTTATGGGACTTTCCTACTTGGCAGTACATCTACGTATTAGTCA
TCGCTATTACCATGGTGATGCGGTTTTGGCAGTACATCAATGGGCGTGGATAGCGGTTTGACTCACGGGG
ATTTCCAAGTCTCCACCCCATTGACGTCAATGGGAGTTTGTTTTGGCACCAAAATCAACGGGACTTTCCA
AAATGTCGTAACAACTCCGCCCCATTGACGCAAATGGGCGGTAGGCGTGTACGGTGGGAGGTCTATATAA
GCAGAGCTGGTTTAGTGAACCGTCAGATCCGCTAGAGATCCGCGGCCGCTAATACGACTCACTATAGGGA
GAGCCGCCACCATGAAACGGACAGCCGACGGAAGCGAGTTCGAGTCACCAAAGAAGAAGCGGAAAGTCAG
TTCTGAGGTGGAGTTTTCCCACGAGTACTGGATGAGACATGCCCTGACCCTGGCCAAGAGGGCACGGGAT
GAGGGAGAGGCGCCTGTGGGAGCCGTGCTGGTGCTGAACAATAGAGTGATCGGCGAGGGCTGGGTGAGAC
GTATCGGCCTGCACGACCCAACAGCCCATGCCGAAATTATGGCCCTGAGACAGGGCGGCCTGGTCATGCA
GAACCCCAGACTGATTGACGCCACCCTGTACGTGACATTCGAGCCTTGCGTGATGTGCGCCGGCGCCATG
ATCAACTCTAGGATCGGCCGCGTGGTGTTTGGCGTGAGGAACTCAAAAAGAGGCGCCGCAGGCTCCCTGA
TGAACGTGCTGAACTACCCCGGCATGAATCACCGCGTCGAAATTACCGAGGGAATCCTGGCAGATGAATG
TGCCGCCCTGCTGTGCGATTTCTATCGGATGCCTAGACAGGTGTTCAATGCTCAGAAGAAGGCCCAGAGC
TCCATCAACTCTGGCGGATCTAGCGGAGGATCCTCTGGCAGCGAGACACCAGGAACAAGCGAGTCAGCAA
CACCAGAGAGCAGTGGCGGCAGCAGCGGCGGCAGCGACAAGAAGTACAGCATCGGCCTGGCCATCGGCAC
CAACTCTGTGGGCTGGGCCGTGATCACCGACGAGTACAAGGTGCCCAGCAAGAAATTCAAGGTGCTGGGC
AACACCGACCGGCACAGCATCAAGAAGAACCTGATCGGAGCCCTGCTGTTCGACAGCGGCGAAACAGCCG
AGGCCACCCGGCTGAAGAGAACCGCCAGAAGAAGATACACCAGACGGAAGAACCGGATCTGCTATCTGCA
AGAGATCTTCAGCAACGAGATGGCCAAGGTGGACGACAGCTTCTTCCACAGACTGGAAGAGTCCTTCCTG
GTGGAAGAGGATAAGAAGCACGAGCGGCACCCCATCTTCGGCAACATCGTGGACGAGGTGGCCTACCACG
AGAAGTACCCCACCATCTACCACCTGAGAAAGAAACTGGTGGACAGCACCGACAAGGCCGACCTGCGGCT
GATCTATCTGGCCCTGGCCCACATGATCAAGTTCCGGGGCCACTTCCTGATCGAGGGCGACCTGAACCCC
GACAACAGCGACGTGGACAAGCTGTTCATCCAGCTGGTGCAGACCTACAACCAGCTGTTCGAGGAAAACC
CCATCAACGCCAGCGGCGTGGACGCCAAGGCCATCCTGTCTGCCAGACTGAGCAAGAGCAGACGGCTGGA
AAATCTGATCGCCCAGCTGCCCGGCGAGAAGAAGAATGGCCTGTTCGGAAACCTGATTGCCCTGAGCCTG
GGCCTGACCCCCAACTTCAAGAGCAACTTCGACCTGGCCGAGGATGCCAAACTGCAGCTGAGCAAGGACA
CCTACGACGACGACCTGGACAACCTGCTGGCCCAGATCGGCGACCAGTACGCCGACCTGTTTCTGGCCGC
CAAGAACCTGTCCGACGCCATCCTGCTGAGCGACATCCTGAGAGTGAACACCGAGATCACCAAGGCCCCC
CTGAGCGCCTCTATGATCAAGAGATACGACGAGCACCACCAGGACCTGACCCTGCTGAAAGCTCTCGTGC
GGCAGCAGCTGCCTGAGAAGTACAAAGAGATTTTCTTCGACCAGAGCAAGAACGGCTACGCCGGCTACAT
TGACGGCGGAGCCAGCCAGGAAGAGTTCTACAAGTTCATCAAGCCCATCCTGGAAAAGATGGACGGCACC
GAGGAACTGCTCGTGAAGCTGAACAGAGAGGACCTGCTGCGGAAGCAGCGGACCTTCGACAACGGCAGCA
TCCCCCACCAGATCCACCTGGGAGAGCTGCACGCCATTCTGCGGCGGCAGGAAGATTTTTACCCATTCCT
GAAGGACAACCGGGAAAAGATCGAGAAGATCCTGACCTTCCGCATCCCCTACTACGTGGGCCCTCTGGCC
AGGGGAAACAGCAGATTCGCCTGGATGACCAGAAAGAGCGAGGAAACCATCACCCCCTGGAACTTCGAGG
AAGTGGTGGACAAGGGCGCTTCCGCCCAGAGCTTCATCGAGCGGATGACCAACTTCGATAAGAACCTGCC
CAACGAGAAGGTGCTGCCCAAGCACAGCCTGCTGTACGAGTACTTCACCGTGTATAACGAGCTGACCAAA
GTGAAATACGTGACCGAGGGAATGAGAAAGCCCGCCTTCCTGAGCGGCGAGCAGAAAAAGGCCATCGTGG
ACCTGCTGTTCAAGACCAACCGGAAAGTGACCGTGAAGCAGCTGAAAGAGGACTACTTCAAGAAAATCGA
GTGCTTCGACTCCGTGGAAATCTCCGGCGTGGAAGATCGGTTCAACGCCTCCCTGGGCACATACCACGAT
CTGCTGAAAATTATCAAGGACAAGGACTTCCTGGACAATGAGGAAAACGAGGACATTCTGGAAGATATCG
TGCTGACCCTGACACTGTTTGAGGACAGAGAGATGATCGAGGAACGGCTGAAAACCTATGCCCACCTGTT
CGACGACAAAGTGATGAAGCAGCTGAAGCGGCGGAGATACACCGGCTGGGGCAGGCTGAGCCGGAAGCTG
ATCAACGGCATCCGGGACAAGCAGTCCGGCAAGACAATCCTGGATTTCCTGAAGTCCGACGGCTTCGCCA
ACAGAAACTTCATGCAGCTGATCCACGACGACAGCCTGACCTTTAAAGAGGACATCCAGAAAGCCCAGGT
GTCCGGCCAGGGCGATAGCCTGCACGAGCACATTGCCAATCTGGCCGGCAGCCCCGCCATTAAGAAGGGC
ATCCTGCAGACAGTGAAGGTGGTGGACGAGCTCGTGAAAGTGATGGGCCGGCACAAGCCCGAGAACATCG
TGATCGAAATGGCCAGAGAGAACCAGACCACCCAGAAGGGACAGAAGAACAGCCGCGAGAGAATGAAGCG
GATCGAAGAGGGCATCAAAGAGCTGGGCAGCCAGATCCTGAAAGAACACCCCGTGGAAAACACCCAGCTG
CAGAACGAGAAGCTGTACCTGTACTACCTGCAGAATGGGCGGGATATGTACGTGGACCAGGAACTGGACA
TCAACCGGCTGTCCGACTACGATGTGGACCATATCGTGCCTCAGAGCTTTCTGAAGGACGACTCCATCGA
CAACAAGGTGCTGACCAGAAGCGACAAGAACCGGGGCAAGAGCGACAACGTGCCCTCCGAAGAGGTCGTG
AAGAAGATGAAGAACTACTGGCGGCAGCTGCTGAACGCCAAGCTGATTACCCAGAGAAAGTTCGACAATC
TGACCAAGGCCGAGAGAGGCGGCCTGAGCGAACTGGATAAGGCCGGCTTCATCAAGAGACAGCTGGTGGA
AACCCGGCAGATCACAAAGCACGTGGCACAGATCCTGGACTCCCGGATGAACACTAAGTACGACGAGAAT
GACAAGCTGATCCGGGAAGTGAAAGTGATCACCCTGAAGTCCAAGCTGGTGTCCGATTTCCGGAAGGATT
TCCAGTTTTACAAAGTGCGCGAGATCAACAACTACCACCACGCCCACGACGCCTACCTGAACGCCGTCGT
GGGAACCGCCCTGATCAAAAAGTACCCTAAGCTGGAAAGCGAGTTCGTGTACGGCGACTACAAGGTGTAC
GACGTGCGGAAGATGATCGCCAAGAGCGAGCAGGAAATCGGCAAGGCTACCGCCAAGTACTTCTTCTACA
GCAACATCATGAACTTTTTCAAGACCGAGATTACCCTGGCCAACGGCGAGATCCGGAAGCGGCCTCTGAT
CGAGACAAACGGCGAAACCGGGGAGATCGTGTGGGATAAGGGCCGGGATTTTGCCACCGTGCGGAAAGTG
CTGAGCATGCCCCAAGTGAATATCGTGAAAAAGACCGAGGTGCAGACAGGCGGCTTCAGCAAAGAGTCTA
TCCTGCCCAAGAGGAACAGCGATAAGCTGATCGCCAGAAAGAAGGACTGGGACCCTAAGAAGTACGGCGG
CTTCGACAGCCCCACCGTGGCCTATTCTGTGCTGGTGGTGGCCAAAGTGGAAAAGGGCAAGTCCAAGAAA
CTGAAGAGTGTGAAAGAGCTGCTGGGGATCACCATCATGGAAAGAAGCAGCTTCGAGAAGAATCCCATCG
ACTTTCTGGAAGCCAAGGGCTACAAAGAAGTGAAAAAGGACCTGATCATCAAGCTGCCTAAGTACTCCCT
GTTCGAGCTGGAAAACGGCCGGAAGAGAATGCTGGCCTCTGCCGGCGAACTGCAGAAGGGAAACGAACTG
GCCCTGCCCTCCAAATATGTGAACTTCCTGTACCTGGCCAGCCACTATGAGAAGCTGAAGGGCTCCCCCG
AGGATAATGAGCAGAAACAGCTGTTTGTGGAACAGCACAAGCACTACCTGGACGAGATCATCGAGCAGAT
CAGCGAGTTCTCCAAGAGAGTGATCCTGGCCGACGCTAATCTGGACAAAGTGCTGTCCGCCTACAACAAG
CACCGGGATAAGCCCATCAGAGAGCAGGCCGAGAATATCATCCACCTGTTTACCCTGACCAATCTGGGAG
CCCCTGCCGCCTTCAAGTACTTTGACACCACCATCGACCGGAAGAGGTACACCAGCACCAAAGAGGTGCT
GGACGCCACCCTGATCCACCAGAGCATCACCGGCCTGTACGAGACACGGATCGACCTGTCTCAGCTGGGA
GGTGACAGCGGCGGGAGCGGCGGGAGCGGGGGGAGCACTAATCTGAGCGACATCATTGAGAAGGAGACTG
GGAAACAGCTGGTCATTCAGGAGTCCATCCTGATGCTGCCTGAGGAGGTGGAGGAAGTGATCGGCAACAA
GCCAGAGTCTGACATCCTGGTGCACACCGCCTACGACGAGTCCACAGATGAGAATGTGATGCTGCTGACC
TCTGACGCCCCCGAGTATAAGCCTTGGGCCCTGGTCATCCAGGATTCTAACGGCGAGAATAAGATCAAGA
TGCTGAGCGGAGGATCCGGAGGATCTGGAGGCAGCACCAACCTGTCTGACATCATCGAGAAGGAGACAGG
CAAGCAGCTGGTCATCCAGGAGAGCATCCTGATGCTGCCCGAAGAAGTCGAAGAAGTGATCGGAAACAAG
CCTGAGAGCGATATCCTGGTCCATACCGCCTACGACGAGAGTACCGACGAAAATGTGATGCTGCTGACAT
CCGACGCCCCAGAGTATAAGCCCTGGGCTCTGGTCATCCAGGATTCCAACGGAGAGAACAAAATCAAAAT
GCTGTCTGGCGGCTCAAAAAGAACCGCCGACGGCAGCGAATTCGAGCCCAAGAAGAAGAGGAAAGTCTAA
CCGGTCATCATCACCATCACCATTGAGTTTAAACCCGCTGATCAGCCTCGACTGTGCCTTCTAGTTGCCA
GCCATCTGTTGTTTGCCCCTCCCCCGTGCCTTCCTTGACCCTGGAAGGTGCCACTCCCACTGTCCTTTCC
TAATAAAATGAGGAAATTGCATCGCATTGTCTGAGTAGGTGTCATTCTATTCTGGGGGGTGGGGTGGGGC
AGGACAGCAAGGGGGAGGATTGGGAAGACAATAGCAGGCATGCTGGGGATGCGGTGGGCTCTATGGCTTC
TGAGGCGGAAAGAACCAGCTGGGGCTCGATACCGTCGACCTCTAGCTAGAGCTTGGCGTAATCATGGTCA
TAGCTGTTTCCTGTGTGAAATTGTTATCCGCTCACAATTCCACACAACATACGAGCCGGAAGCATAAAGT
GTAAAGCCTAGGGTGCCTAATGAGTGAGCTAACTCACATTAATTGCGTTGCGCTCACTGCCCGCTTTCCA
GTCGGGAAACCTGTCGTGCCAGCTGCATTAATGAATCGGCCAACGCGCGGGGAGAGGCGGTTTGCGTATT
GGGCGCACTTCCGCTTCCTCGCTCACTGACTCGCTGCGCTCGGTCGTTCGGCTGCGGCGAGCGGTATCAG
CTCACTCAAAGGCGGTAATACGGTTATCCACAGAATCAGGGGATAACGCAGGAAAGAACATGTGAGCAAA
AGGCCAGCAAAAGGCCAGGAACCGTAAAAAGGCCGCGTTGCTGGCGTTTTTCCATAGGCTCCGCCCCCCT
GACGAGCATCACAAAAATCGACGCTCAAGTCAGAGGTGGCGAAACCCGACAGGACTATAAAGATACCAGG
CGTTTCCCCCTGGAAGCTCCCTCGTGCGCTCTCCTGTTCCGACCCTGCCGCTTACCGGATACCTGTCCGC
CTTTCTCCCTTCGGGAAGCGTGGCGCTTTCTCATAGCTCACGCTGTAGGTATCTCAGTTCGGTGTAGGTC
GTTCGCTCCAAGCTGGGCTGTGTGCACGAACCCCCCGTTCAGCCCGACCGCTGCGCCTTATCCGGTAACT
ATCGTCTTGAGTCCAACCCGGTAAGACACGACTTATCGCCACTGGCAGCAGCCACTGGTAACAGGATTAG
CAGAGCGAGGTATGTAGGCGGTGCTACAGAGTTCTTGAAGTGGTGGCCTAACTACGGCTACACTAGAAGA
ACAGTATTTGGTATCTGCGCTCTGCTGAAGCCAGTTACCTTCGGAAAAAGAGTTGGTAGCTCTTGATCCG
GCAAACAAACCACCGCTGGTAGCGGTGGTTTTTTTGTTTGCAAGCAGCAGATTACGCGCAGAAAAAAAGG
ATCTCAAGAAGATCCTTTGATCTTTTCTACGGGGTCTGACACTCAGTGGAACGAAAACTCACGTTAAGGG
ATTTTGGTCATGAGATTATCAAAAAGGATCTTCACCTAGATCCTTTTAAATTAAAAATGAAGTTTTAAAT
CAATCTAAAGTATATATGAGTAAACTTGGTCTGACAGTTACCAATGCTTAATCAGTGAGGCACCTATCTC
AGCGATCTGTCTATTTCGTTCATCCATAGTTGCCTGACTCCCCGTCGTGTAGATAACTACGATACGGGAG
GGCTTACCATCTGGCCCCAGTGCTGCAATGATACCGCGGGACCCACGCTCACCGGCTCCAGATTTATCAG
CAATAAACCAGCCAGCCGGAAGGGCCGAGCGCAGAAGTGGTCCTGCAACTTTATCCGCCTCCATCCAGTC
TATTAATTGTTGCCGGGAAGCTAGAGTAAGTAGTTCGCCAGTTAATAGTTTGCGCAACGTTGTTGCCATT
GCTACAGGCATCGTGGTGTCACGCTCGTCGTTTGGTATGGCTTCATTCAGCTCCGGTTCCCAACGATCAA
GGCGAGTTACATGATCCCCCATGTTGTGCAAAAAAGCGGTTAGCTCCTTCGGTCCTCCGATCGTTGTCAG
AAGTAAGTTGGCCGCAGTGTTATCACTCATGGTTATGGCAGCACTGCATAATTCTCTTACTGTCATGCCA
TCCGTAAGATGCTTTTCTGTGACTGGTGAGTACTCAACCAAGTCATTCTGAGAATAGTGTATGCGGCGAC
CGAGTTGCTCTTGCCCGGCGTCAATACGGGATAATACCGCGCCACATAGCAGAACTTTAAAAGTGCTCAT
CATTGGAAAACGTTCTTCGGGGCGAAAACTCTCAAGGATCTTACCGCTGTTGAGATCCAGTTCGATGTAA
CCCACTCGTGCACCCAACTGATCTTCAGCATCTTTTACTTTCACCAGCGTTTCTGGGTGAGCAAAAACAG
GAAGGCAAAATGCCGCAAAAAAGGGAATAAGGGCGACACGGAAATGTTGAATACTCATACTCTTCCTTTT
TCAATATTATTGAAGCATTTATCAGGGTTATTGTCTCATGAGCGGATACATATTTGAATGTATTTAGAAA
AATAAACAAATAGGGGTTCCGCGCACATTTCCCCGAAAAGTGCCACCTGACGTCGACGGATCGGGAGATC
GATCTCCCGATCCCCTAGGGTCGACTCTCAGTACAATCTGCTCTGATGCCGCATAGTTAAGCCAGTATCT
GCTCCCTGCTTGTGTGTTGGAGGTCGCTGAGTAGTGCGCGAGCAAAATTTAAGCTACAACAAGGCAAGGC
TTGACCGACAATTGCATGAAGAATCTGCTTAGGGTTAGGCGTTTTGCGCTGCTTCGCGATGTACGGGCCA
GATATACGCGTTGACATTGATTATTGAC
Features (pLannotate 1.2.2; 18 found; start..end, strand, type, name):
    365..568     +  promoter       CMV promoter: human cytomegalovirus (CMV) immediate early promoter
    610..628     +  promoter       T7 promoter: promoter for bacteriophage T7 RNA polymerase
    702..1193    +  CDS            tadA: TADA_ECOLI - Also known as yfhC. Experimental evidence at protein level: Swiss-Prot protein existence level 1. Catalyzes the deamination of adenosine to inosine at the wobble position 34 of tRNA(Arg2). Essential for cell viability. From Escherichia coli (strain K12).
   1296..2897    +  CDS            dCas9(N): N-terminal portion of catalytically inactive Streptococcus pyogenes dCas9 carrying the D10A mutation (Zetsche et al., 2015)
   2898..5392    +  CDS            Cas9(C) (fragment): C-terminal portion of Streptococcus pyogenes Cas9 (Zetsche et al., 2015)
   5706..5954    +  CDS            UGI: UNGI_BPPB2 - Experimental evidence at protein level: Swiss-Prot protein existence level 1. This protein binds specifically and reversibly to the host uracil-DNA glycosylase, preventing removal of uracil residues from PBS2 DNA by the host uracil-excision repair system. From Bacillus phage PBS2 (Bacteriophage PBS2).
   6072..6296    +  polyA_signal   bGH poly(A) signal: bovine growth hormone polyadenylation signal
   6300..6321    +  promoter       SV40 promoter (fragment): SV40 enhancer and early promoter
   6326..6342    +  misc_feature   MCS (fragment): pBluescript multiple cloning site
   6391..6407    -  protein_bind   lac operator: The lac repressor binds to the lac operator to inhibit transcription in E. coli. This inhibition can be relieved by adding lactose or isopropyl-β-D-thiogalactopyranoside (IPTG). lac repressor encoded by lacI
   6415..6445    -  promoter       lac promoter: promoter for the E. coli lac operon
   6460..6481    -  protein_bind   CAP binding site: CAP binding activates transcription in the presence of cAMP. E. coli catabolite activator protein
   6494..6586    -  CDS            lacI (fragment): lac repressor; lacI; The lac repressor binds to the lac operator to inhibit transcription in E. coli. This inhibition can be relieved by adding lactose or isopropyl-β-D-thiogalactopyranoside (IPTG).
   6769..7357    -  rep_origin     ori: high-copy-number ColE1/pMB1/pBR322/pUC origin of replication
   7528..8388    -  CDS            AmpR: β-lactamase; bla; confers resistance to ampicillin, carbenicillin, and related antibiotics
   8389..8493    -  promoter       AmpR promoter: bla
   8564..8608    -  misc_feature   bom (fragment): basis of mobility region from pBR322
   8763..364     +  enhancer       CMV enhancer (across the origin): human cytomegalovirus immediate early enhancer
