[The description below was written by a language model from this plasmid's Addgene catalogue record and pLannotate feature annotations shown in this document.]
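Description:
SpCas9-CBE6b is an 8,778 bp mammalian expression plasmid built on a pCMV backbone, designed to express the CBE6b cytosine base editor in mammalian cells. In bacteria it replicates from a high-copy pBR322/ColE1-type origin and is selected through the β-lactamase (AmpR) gene, which confers ampicillin resistance. The remaining backbone annotations (lac promoter/operator, CAP site, lacI, SV40 promoter, MCS and bom fragments) are short vestigial segments with no apparent role in the payload.

The roughly 5.3 kb insert, CBE6b-SpCas9-2xUGI, is a single fusion reading frame driven by the CMV enhancer and immediate-early promoter and terminated by the bovine growth hormone polyadenylation signal. A T7 promoter sits just upstream of the coding sequence and could support in vitro transcription. The fusion begins with a deaminase domain that the annotation software matches to E. coli TadA. Given the construct's name and the associated work on phage-assisted evolution of cytosine base editors, this is presumably a TadA-derived variant evolved to deaminate cytosine rather than the wild-type tRNA adenosine deaminase. It is followed by Streptococcus pyogenes Cas9, whose N-terminal portion is annotated as carrying the D10A mutation, which on its own is characteristic of a nickase; the record does not comment on the status of the other nuclease domain. Uracil glycosylase inhibitor from phage PBS2 lies at the C-terminal end. The insert name indicates two copies, although the feature table annotates only one. UGI blocks uracil excision repair, helping preserve the deaminated base so that C•G to T•A conversion is retained. No guide RNA cassette is annotated, so a guide would have to come from a separate construct.
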