Addgene plasmid #215820: SpCas9-CBE6b
Purpose: Express CBE6b (with SpCas9) in mammalian cells
Depositing lab: David Liu. Publication: Phage-assisted evolution of highly active cytosine base editors with enhanced selectivity and minimal sequence context preference. Zhang E, Neugebauer ME, Krasnow NA, Liu DR. Nat Commun. 2024 Feb 24;15(1):1697. doi: 10.1038/s41467-024-45969-7. PubMed 38402281.
Backbone
  Vector backbone: pCMV with a BR322 origin
  Total vector size (bp): 8778
  Vector type: Mammalian Expression
Growth in bacteria
  Bacterial resistance: Ampicillin, 100 μg/mL
  Growth temperature: 37°C
  Growth strain: DH5alpha
  Copy number: High Copy
Gene/Insert
  Gene/Insert name: CBE6b-SpCas9-2xUGI
  Insert size (bp): 5325
  Entrez Gene: cas9 (a.k.a. SD90_RS03825, SD90_03830)
Terms and licenses: Academic/Nonprofit Terms; Industry Terms: Not Available to Industry
How to cite: SpCas9-CBE6b was a gift from David Liu (Addgene plasmid # 215820 ; http://n2t.net/addgene:215820 ; RRID:Addgene_215820)
